>Addgene plasmid #100556 | MYC sgRNA4 | addgene full sequence | sequence record 193876 | Addgene NGS Result
AAAATCGACGCTCAAGTCAGAGGTGGCGAAACCCGACAGGACTATAAAGATACCAGGCGTTTCCCCCTGG
AAGCTCCCTCGTGCGCTCTCCTGTTCCGACCCTGCCGCTTACCGGATACCTGTCCGCCTTTCTCCCTTCG
GGAAGCGTGGCGCTTTCTCATAGCTCACGCTGTAGGTATCTCAGTTCGGTGTAGGTCGTTCGCTCCAAGC
TGGGCTGTGTGCACGAACCCCCCGTTCAGCCCGACCGCTGCGCCTTATCCGGTAACTATCGTCTTGAGTC
CAACCCGGTAAGACACGACTTATCGCCACTGGCAGCAGCCACTGGTAACAGGATTAGCAGAGCGAGGTAT
GTAGGCGGTGCTACAGAGTTCTTGAAGTGGTGGCCTAACTACGGCTACACTAGAAGAACAGTATTTGGTA
TCTGCGCTCTGCTGAAGCCAGTTACCTTCGGAAAAAGAGTTGGTAGCTCTTGATCCGGCAAACAAACCAC
CGCTGGTAGCGGTGGTTTTTTTGTTTGCAAGCAGCAGATTACGCGCAGAAAAAAAGGATCTCAAGAAGAT
CCTTTGATCTTTTCTACGGGGTCTGACGCTCAGTGGAACGAAAACTCACGTTAAGGGATTTTGGTCATGA
GATTATCAAAAAGGATCTTCACCTAGATCCTTTTAAATTAAAAATGAAGTTTTAGCACGTGTCAGTCCTG
CTCCTCGGCCACGAAGTGCACGCAGTTGCCGGCCGGGTCGCGCAGGGCGAACTCCCGCCCCCACGGCTGC
TCGCCGATCTCGGTCATGGCCGGCCCGGAGGCGTCCCGGAAGTTCGTGGACACGACCTCCGACCACTCGG
CGTACAGCTCGTCCAGGCCGCGCACCCACACCCAGGCCAGGGTGTTGTCCGGCACCACCTGGTCCTGGAC
CGCGCTGATGAACAGGGTCACGTCGTCCCGGACCACACCGGCGAAGTCGTCCTCCACGAAGTCCCGGGAG
AACCCGAGCCGGTCGGTCCAGAACTCGACCGCTCCGGCGACGTCGCGCGCGGTGAGCACCGGAACGGCAC
TGGTCAACTTGGCCATGGTGGCCCTCCTCACGTGCTATTATTGAAGCATTTATCAGGGTTATTGTCTCAT
GAGCGGATACATATTTGAATGTATTTAGAAAAATAAACAAATAGGGGTTCCGCGCACATTTCCCCGAAAA
GTGCCACCTGATGCGGTGTGAAATACCGCACAGATGCGTAAGGAGAAAATACCGCATCAGGAAATTGTAA
GCGTTAATAATTCAGAAGAACTCGTCAAGAAGGCGATAGAAGGCGATGCGCTGCGAATCGGGAGCGGCGA
TACCGTAAAGCACGAGGAAGCGGTCAGCCCATTCGCCGCCAAGCTCTTCAGCAATATCACGGGTAGCCAA
CGCTATGTCCTGATAGCGGTCCGCCACACCCAGCCGGCCACAGTCGATGAATCCAGAAAAGCGGCCATTT
TCCACCATGATATTCGGCAAGCAGGCATCGCCATGGGTCACGACGAGATCCTCGCCGTCGGGCATGCTCG
CCTTGAGCCTGGCGAACAGTTCGGCTGGCGCGAGCCCCTGATGCTCTTCGTCCAGATCATCCTGATCGAC
AAGACCGGCTTCCATCCGAGTACGTGCTCGCTCGATGCGATGTTTCGCTTGGTGGTCGAATGGGCAGGTA
GCCGGATCAAGCGTATGCAGCCGCCGCATTGCATCAGCCATGATGGATACTTTCTCGGCAGGAGCAAGGT
GAGATGACAGGAGATCCTGCCCCGGCACTTCGCCCAATAGCAGCCAGTCCCTTCCCGCTTCAGTGACAAC
GTCGAGCACAGCTGCGCAAGGAACGCCCGTCGTGGCCAGCCACGATAGCCGCGCTGCCTCGTCTTGCAGT
TCATTCAGGGCACCGGACAGGTCGGTCTTGACAAAAAGAACCGGGCGCCCCTGCGCTGACAGCCGGAACA
CGGCGGCATCAGAGCAGCCGATTGTCTGTTGTGCCCAGTCATAGCCGAATAGCCTCTCCACCCAAGCGGC
CGGAGAACCTGCGTGCAATCCATCTTGTTCAATCATGCGAAACGATCCTCATCCTGTCTCTTGATCAGAG
CTTGATCCCCTGCGCCATCAGATCCTTGGCGGCAAGAAAGCCATCCAGTTTACTTTGCAGGGCTTCCCAA
CCTTACCAGAGGGCGCCCCAGCTGGCAATTCCGGTTCGCTTGCTGTCCATAAAACCGCCCAGTCTAGCTA
TCGCCATGTAAGCCCACTGCAAGCTACCTGCTTTCTCTTTGCGCTTGCGTTTTCCCTTGTCCAGATAGCC
CAGTAGCTGACATTCATCCGGGGTCAGCACCGTTTCTGCGGACTGGCTTTCTACGTGAAAAGGATCTAGG
TGAAGATCCTTTTTGATAATCTCATGCCTGACATTTATATTCCCCAGAACATCAGGTTAATGGCGTTTTT
GATGTCATTTTCGCGGTGGCTGAGATCAGCCACTTCTTCCCCGATAACGGAGACCGGCACACTGGCCATA
TCGGTGGTCATCATGCGCCAGCTTTCATCCCCGATATGCACCACCGGGTAAAGTTCACGGGAGACTTTAT
CTGACAGCAGACGTGCACTGGCCAGGGGGATCACCATCCGTCGCCCCGGCGTGTCAATAATATCACTCTG
TACATCCACAAACAGACGATAACGGCTCTCTCTTTTATAGGTGTAAACCTTAAACTGCCGTACGTATAGG
CTGCGCAACTGTTGGGAAGGGCGATCGGTGCGGGCCTCTTCGCTATTACGCCAGCTGGCGAAAGGGGGAT
GTGCTGCAAGGCGATTAAGTTGGGTAACGCCAGGGTTTTCCCAGTCACGACGTTGTAAAACGACGGCCAG
TGAATTGTAATACGACTCACTATAGGGCGAATTGGGCCCTCTAGATGCATGCTCGAGCGGCCGCCAGTGT
GATGGATATCTGCAGAATTCGCCCTTTGTACAAAAAAGCAGGCTTTAAAGGAACCAATTCAGTCGACTGG
ATCCGGTACCAAGGTCGGGCAGGAAGAGGGCCTATTTCCCATGATTCCTTCATATTTGCATATACGATAC
AAGGCTGTTAGAGAGATAATTAGAATTAATTTGACTGTAAACACAAAGATATTAGTACAAAATACGTGAC
GTAGAAAGTAATAATTTCTTGGGTAGTTTGCAGTTTTAAAATTATGTTTTAAAATGGACTATCATATGCT
TACCGTAACTTGAAAGTATTTCGATTTCTTGGCTTTATATATCTTGTGGAAAGGACGAAACACCGTAATT
CCAGCGAGAGGCAGGTTTTAGAGCTAGAAATAGCAAGTTAAAATAAGGCTAGTCCGTTATCAACTTGAAA
AAGTGGCACCGAGTCGGTGCTTTTTTTCTAGACCCAGCTTTCTTGTACAAAGTTGGCATTAAAGGGCGAA
TTCCAGCACACTGGCGGCCGTTACTAGTGGATCCGAGCTCGGTACCAAGCTTGATGCATAGCTTGAGTAT
TCTATAGTGTCACCTAAATAGCTTGGCGTAATCATGGTCATAGCTGTTTCCTGTGTGAAATTGTTATCCG
CTCACAATTCCACACAACATACGAGCCGGAAGCATAAAGTGTAAAGCCTGGGGTGCCTAATGAGTGAGCT
AACTCACATTAATTGCGTTGCGCTCACTGCCCGCTTTCCAGTCGGGAAACCTGTCGTGCCAGCTGCATTA
ATGAATCGGCCAACGCGCGGGGAGAGGCGGTTTGCGTATTGGGCGCTCTTCCGCTTCCTCGCTCACTGAC
TCGCTGCGCTCGGTCGTTCGGCTGCGGCGAGCGGTATCAGCTCACTCAAAGGCGGTAATACGGTTATCCA
CAGAATCAGGGGATAACGCAGGAAAGAACATGTGAGCAAAAGGCCAGCAAAAGGCCAGGAACCGTAAAAA
GGCCGCGTTGCTGGCGTTTTTCCATAGGCTCCGCCCCCCTGACGAGCATCACA
Features (pLannotate 1.2.2; 18 found; start..end, strand, type, name):
    692..1066    -  CDS            BleoR: antibiotic-binding protein; Sh ble from Streptoalloteichus hindustanus; confers resistance to bleomycin, phleomycin, and Zeocin™
   1086..1174    -  promoter       AmpR promoter (fragment): bla
   1201..1251    +  misc_feature   bom (fragment): basis of mobility region from pBR322
   1272..2066    -  CDS            NeoR/KanR: aminoglycoside phosphotransferase from Tn5; aph(3')-II (or nptII); confers resistance to neomycin, kanamycin, and G418 (Geneticin®)
   2098..2367    -  CDS            tnpA (fragment): TN5P_ECOLX - Also known as tnp. Experimental evidence at protein level: Swiss-Prot protein existence level 1. Mediates transposition of transposon Tn5 by a 'cut and paste' mechanism. First, the monomeric transposase binds the 19 bp inverted DNA repeats flanking the transposon. Then, dimerization of the DNA- bound transposase creates a synaptic DNA complex. After nicking of the first DNA strand, excision of the transposon proceeds through a series of intermediates. The transposase then mediates the insertion of the transposon at a new site by strand transfer. The activity of the wild- type tran
   2415..2718    -  CDS            ccdB (fragment): CcdB, a bacterial toxin that poisons DNA gyrase; ccdB; Plasmids containing the ccdB gene cannot be propagated in standard E. coli strains.
   2728..2875    -  CDS            lacZα (fragment): LacZα fragment of β-galactosidase; lacZ fragment
   2878..2896    +  promoter       T7 promoter: promoter for bacteriophage T7 RNA polymerase
   2965..2984    +  protein_bind   attB1 (fragment): mutant version of attB; recombination site for the Gateway® BP reaction BP Clonase™
   3036..3276    +  promoter       U6 promoter: RNA polymerase III promoter for human U6 snRNA
   3305..3380    +  misc_RNA       gRNA scaffold: guide RNA scaffold for the Streptococcus pyogenes CRISPR/Cas9 system
   3392..3413    -  protein_bind   attB2 (fragment): mutant version of attB; recombination site for the Gateway® BP reaction BP Clonase™
   3501..3519    -  promoter       SP6 promoter: promoter for bacteriophage SP6 RNA polymerase
   3561..3577    -  protein_bind   lac operator: The lac repressor binds to the lac operator to inhibit transcription in E. coli. This inhibition can be relieved by adding lactose or isopropyl-β-D-thiogalactopyranoside (IPTG). lac repressor encoded by lacI
   3585..3615    -  promoter       lac promoter: promoter for the E. coli lac operon
   3630..3651    -  protein_bind   CAP binding site: CAP binding activates transcription in the presence of cAMP. E. coli catabolite activator protein
   3664..3756    -  CDS            lacI (fragment): lac repressor; lacI; The lac repressor binds to the lac operator to inhibit transcription in E. coli. This inhibition can be relieved by adding lactose or isopropyl-β-D-thiogalactopyranoside (IPTG).
   3939..554     -  rep_origin     ori (across the origin): high-copy-number ColE1/pMB1/pBR322/pUC origin of replication
