[The description below was written by a language model from this plasmid's Addgene catalogue record and pLannotate feature annotations shown in this document.]
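Description:
MYC sgRNA4 is a small (about 4 kb) guide RNA expression plasmid built on the gRNA_cloning_vector backbone, designed to supply a single guide RNA against the MYC gene for Streptococcus pyogenes CRISPR/Cas9 experiments. It replicates in E. coli from a high-copy ColE1/pUC-type origin and is selected with kanamycin through the Tn5-derived NeoR/KanR aminoglycoside phosphotransferase gene. The annotation also detects a BleoR (Sh ble) coding sequence and a fragment of the AmpR promoter, along with remnants typical of a TOPO-style cloning backbone: partial lacZα and ccdB sequences, a lac promoter/operator with CAP site, a lacI fragment, and flanking T7 and SP6 promoters. These appear to be backbone leftovers rather than functional parts of the payload.

The functional cassette consists of the human U6 promoter, an RNA polymerase III promoter suited to short, precisely initiated transcripts, followed by a 20-nucleotide MYC-targeting spacer (inserted by Gibson cloning) and the S. pyogenes gRNA scaffold that binds Cas9. The cassette is bracketed by partial attB1 and attB2 Gateway sites. The plasmid encodes no Cas9, so the nuclease must be provided from a separate construct or cell line. There is no annotated mammalian promoter driving a selection marker, so the plasmid is presumably intended for transient delivery, given the human U6 promoter, although the record does not specify the delivery method or host cell. It was deposited in connection with work on a rapidly inducible Cas9 and a droplet digital PCR assay for double-strand breaks, used to follow genome editing kinetics, in which this guide directs cleavage at a site in MYC.
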