Addgene plasmid #100556: MYC sgRNA4
Purpose: Expresses MYC sgRNA4. Target sequence: GTAATTCCAGCGAGAGGCAG
Depositing lab: Dustin Maly. Depositing organization: University of Washington. Publication: Rapidly inducible Cas9 and DSB-ddPCR to probe editing kinetics. Rose JC, Stephany JJ, Valente WJ, Trevillian BM, Dang HV, Bielas JH, Maly DJ, Fowler DM. Nat Methods. 2017 Jul 24. doi: 10.1038/nmeth.4368. PubMed 28737741.
Backbone
  Vector backbone: gRNA_cloning_vector (#41824)
Growth in bacteria
  Bacterial resistance: Kanamycin, 50 μg/mL
  Growth temperature: 37°C
  Growth strain: DH5alpha
  Copy number: Unknown
Gene/Insert
  Gene/Insert name: MYC sgRNA4
  gRNA/shRNA sequence: GTAATTCCAGCGAGAGGCAG
  Promoter: U6
  Cloning method: Gibson Cloning
  Sequencing primers: 5′ M13F; 3′ M13R
Terms and licenses: Academic/Nonprofit Terms; Industry Terms: Not Available to Industry
How to cite: MYC sgRNA4 was a gift from Dustin Maly (Addgene plasmid # 100556 ; http://n2t.net/addgene:100556 ; RRID:Addgene_100556)
